Addgene plasmid #245945: XAC1 WT
Purpose: Expressing Xenopus ADF/cofilin
Depositing lab: James Bamburg. Depositing organization: Colorado State University, Fort Collins. Publication: Xenopus laevis actin-depolymerizing factor/cofilin: a phosphorylation-regulated protein essential for development. Abe H, Obinata T, Minamide LS, Bamburg JR. J Cell Biol. 1996 Mar;132(5):871-85. doi: 10.1083/jcb.132.5.871. PubMed 8603919.
Backbone
  Vector backbone: pcDNA3.1
  Backbone manufacturer: Unknown
  Backbone size w/o insert (bp): 5428
  Vector type: Frog Expression
  Selectable markers: Neomycin (select with G418)
Growth in bacteria
  Bacterial resistance: Ampicillin, 100 μg/mL
  Growth temperature: 37°C
  Growth strain: DH5alpha
  Copy number: High Copy
Gene/Insert
  Gene/Insert name: cofilin 1 (cfl1) (alt name: XAC1)
  Species: X. laevis (frog)
  Entrez Gene: cfl1.L (a.k.a. XELAEV_18022280mg, cfl1, cfl1-a, cfl1-b, cofilin-1, xac1, xac2)
  Promoter: CMV
  Cloning method: Restriction Enzyme; 5′ cloning site Unspecified (unknown if destroyed)
Terms and licenses: Academic/Nonprofit Terms; Industry Terms: Not Available to Industry
Depositor comments: Xenopus ADF/cofilins also are not targeted by shRNAs used here and can be expressed as active cofilin in mammalaian cells.
How to cite: XAC1 WT was a gift from James Bamburg (Addgene plasmid # 245945 ; http://n2t.net/addgene:245945 ; RRID:Addgene_245945)
