[The description below was written by a language model from this plasmid's Addgene catalogue record and pLannotate feature annotations shown in this document.]
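Description:
XAC1 WT is a pcDNA3.1-based plasmid that expresses wild-type Xenopus laevis ADF/cofilin (cofilin 1, cfl1, also called XAC1) in eukaryotic cells. The repository classifies it as a frog expression vector, although the depositor notes that it can also supply active cofilin in mammalian cells. In bacteria it is maintained at high copy through a ColE1/pUC-type origin and selected with ampicillin via the β-lactamase gene. An f1 origin is also present. For selection in eukaryotic cells, an SV40 enhancer/early promoter drives the Tn5 NeoR/KanR gene, which confers G418 resistance. This cassette ends in an HSV TK polyadenylation signal, and a partial ble fragment lies next to it. The sequenced record is 5,561 nt, only slightly larger than the 5,428 bp listed for the empty backbone, and the marker arrangement differs somewhat from standard pcDNA3.1, so the backbone may be a modified derivative.

The payload is an untagged cfl1-a coding sequence that spans the numbering origin of the circular record. It sits downstream of the human CMV immediate-early enhancer and promoter and upstream of the bovine growth hormone polyadenylation signal. A T7 promoter between the CMV promoter and the insert could allow in vitro transcription. The short fragments annotated as HIV-1 LTR, SV40 promoter, bGH poly(A) and AmpR promoter are most likely incidental matches or cloning remnants. The encoded protein binds F-actin, depolymerizes it in a pH-sensitive manner, and is needed for cleavage furrow formation during cytokinesis. According to the depositor, the Xenopus sequence is not targeted by the shRNAs used in their work, which would make it suitable for rescue or re-expression of active cofilin in knockdown cells. The cloning sites are not specified in the record.
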