Features (pLannotate 1.2.2; 17 found; start..end, strand, type, name):
    156..380     +  polyA_signal   bGH poly(A) signal: bovine growth hormone polyadenylation signal
    384..402     +  promoter       SV40 promoter (fragment): SV40 enhancer and early promoter
    512..1100    -  rep_origin     ori: high-copy-number ColE1/pMB1/pBR322/pUC origin of replication
   1322..1338    +  polyA_signal   bGH poly(A) signal (fragment): bovine growth hormone polyadenylation signal
   1429..1476    -  polyA_signal   HSV TK poly(A) signal: herpes simplex virus thymidine kinase polyadenylation signal (Cole and Stacy, 1985)
   1535..1687    -  CDS            ble (fragment): BLE_KLEPN - Experimental evidence at protein level: Swiss-Prot protein existence level 1. Binding protein with a strong affinity to the bleomycin family of antibiotics. Binds to CL990; an antimitotic-antibiotic compound. From Klebsiella pneumoniae.
   1708..2502    -  CDS            NeoR/KanR: aminoglycoside phosphotransferase from Tn5; aph(3')-II (or nptII); confers resistance to neomycin, kanamycin, and G418 (Geneticin®)
   2537..2894    -  promoter       SV40 promoter: SV40 enhancer and early promoter
   2896..2913    -  promoter       AmpR promoter (fragment): bla
   2954..3814    -  CDS            AmpR: β-lactamase; bla; confers resistance to ampicillin, carbenicillin, and related antibiotics
   3815..3919    -  promoter       AmpR promoter: bla
   3946..4374    +  rep_origin     f1 ori (sequence partly withheld): f1 bacteriophage origin of replication; arrow indicates direction of (+) strand synthesis
   4413..4792    +  enhancer       CMV enhancer: human cytomegalovirus immediate early enhancer
   4793..4996    +  promoter       CMV promoter: human cytomegalovirus (CMV) immediate early promoter
   4992..5025    +  LTR            5' LTR (truncated) (fragment): truncated 5' long terminal repeat (LTR) from HIV-1
   5041..5059    +  promoter       T7 promoter: promoter for bacteriophage T7 RNA polymerase
   5125..67      +  CDS            cfl1-a (across the origin): COF1A_XENLA - Experimental evidence at protein level: Swiss-Prot protein existence level 1. May play a role in the regulation of cell morphology and cytoskeletal organization (By similarity). Binds to F-actin and exhibits pH-sensitive F-actin depolymerizing activity. Required for formation of the cleavage furrow during cytokinesis. From Xenopus laevis (African clawed frog).
>Addgene plasmid #245945 | XAC1 WT | addgene full sequence | sequence record 490269 | Addgene NGS Result
CTGTAACCTTGCGGATAAACTAGGGGGCAACACTGTAGTTTCCCTTGAAGGCAAATCCGTGAGAAGTTGA
GATCTCATCGAATTCTGCAGATATCCAGCACAGTGGCGGCCGCTCGAGTCTAGAGGGCCCGTTTAAACCC
GCTGATCAGCCTCGACTGTGCCTTCTAGTTGCCAGCCATCTGTTGTTTGCCCCTCCCCCGTGCCTTCCTT
GACCCTGGAAGGTGCCACTCCCACTGTCCTTTCCTAATAAAATGAGGAAATTGCATCGCATTGTCTGAGT
AGGTGTCATTCTATTCTGGGGGGTGGGGTGGGGCAGGACAGCAAGGGGGAGGATTGGGAAGACAATAGCA
GGCATGCTGGGGATGCGGTGGGCTCTATGGCTTCTGAGGCGGAAAGAACCAGTGGCGGTAATACGGTTAT
CCACAGAATCAGGGGATAACGCAGGAAAGAACATGTGAGCAAAAGGCCAGCAAAAGGCCAGGAACCGTAA
AAAGGCCGCGTTGCTGGCGTTTTTCCATAGGCTCCGCCCCCCTGACGAGCATCACAAAAATCGACGCTCA
AGTCAGAGGTGGCGAAACCCGACAGGACTATAAAGATACCAGGCGTTTCCCCCTGGAAGCTCCCTCGTGC
GCTCTCCTGTTCCGACCCTGCCGCTTACCGGATACCTGTCCGCCTTTCTCCCTTCGGGAAGCGTGGCGCT
TTCTCATAGCTCACGCTGTAGGTATCTCAGTTCGGTGTAGGTCGTTCGCTCCAAGCTGGGCTGTGTGCAC
GAACCCCCCGTTCAGCCCGACCGCTGCGCCTTATCCGGTAACTATCGTCTTGAGTCCAACCCGGTAAGAC
ACGACTTATCGCCACTGGCAGCAGCCACTGGTAACAGGATTAGCAGAGCGAGGTATGTAGGCGGTGCTAC
AGAGTTCTTGAAGTGGTGGCCTAACTACGGCTACACTAGAAGAACAGTATTTGGTATCTGCGCTCTGCTG
AAGCCAGTTACCTTCGGAAAAAGAGTTGGTAGCTCTTGATCCGGCAAACAAACCACCGCTGGTAGCGGTG
GTTTTTTTGTTTGCAAGCAGCAGATTACGCGCAGAAAAAAAGGATCTCAAGAAGATCCTTTGATCTTTTC
TACGGGGTCTGACGCTCAGTGGAACGAAAACTCACGTTAAGGGATTTTGGTCATGAGATTATCAAAAAGG
ATCTTCACCTAGATCCTTTTAAATTAAAAATGAAGTTTTAAATCAATCTAAAGTATATATGAGTAACCTG
AGGCTATGGCAGGGCCTGCCGCCCCGACGTTGGCTGCGAGCCCTGGGCCTTCACCCGAACTTGGGGGGTG
GGGTGGGGAAAAGGAAGAAACGCGGGCGTATTGGCCCCAATGGGGTCTCGGTGGGGTATCGACAGAGTGC
CAGCCCTGGGACCGAACCCCGCGTTTATGAACAAACGACCCAACACCGTGCGTTTTATTCTGTCTTTTTA
TTGCCGTCATAGCGCGGGTTCCTTCCGGTATTGTCTCCTTCCGTGTTTCAGTTAGCCTCCCCCTAGGGTG
GGCGAAGAACTCCAGCATGAGATCCCCGCGCTGGAGGATCATCCAGCCGGCGTCCCGGAAAACGATTCCG
AAGCCCAACCTTTCATAGAAGGCGGCGGTGGAATCGAAATCTCGTGATGGCAGGTTGGGCGTCGCTTGGT
CGGTCATTTCGAACCCCAGAGTCCCGCTCAGAAGAACTCGTCAAGAAGGCGATAGAAGGCGATGCGCTGC
GAATCGGGAGCGGCGATACCGTAAAGCACGAGGAAGCGGTCAGCCCATTCGCCGCCAAGCTCTTCAGCAA
TATCACGGGTAGCCAACGCTATGTCCTGATAGCGGTCCGCCACACCCAGCCGGCCACAGTCGATGAATCC
AGAAAAGCGGCCATTTTCCACCATGATATTCGGCAAGCAGGCATCGCCATGGGTCACGACGAGATCCTCG
CCGTCGGGCATGCTCGCCTTGAGCCTGGCGAACAGTTCGGCTGGCGCGAGCCCCTGATGCTCTTCGTCCA
GATCATCCTGATCGACAAGACCGGCTTCCATCCGAGTACGTGCTCGCTCGATGCGATGTTTCGCTTGGTG
GTCGAATGGGCAGGTAGCCGGATCAAGCGTATGCAGCCGCCGCATTGCATCAGCCATGATGGATACTTTC
TCGGCAGGAGCAAGGTGAGATGACAGGAGATCCTGCCCCGGCACTTCGCCCAATAGCAGCCAGTCCCTTC
CCGCTTCAGTGACAACGTCGAGCACAGCTGCGCAAGGAACGCCCGTCGTGGCCAGCCACGATAGCCGCGC
TGCCTCGTCTTGCAGTTCATTCAGGGCACCGGACAGGTCGGTCTTGACAAAAAGAACCGGGCGCCCCTGC
GCTGACAGCCGGAACACGGCGGCATCAGAGCAGCCGATTGTCTGTTGTGCCCAGTCATAGCCGAATAGCC
TCTCCACCCAAGCGGCCGGAGAACCTGCGTGCAATCCATCTTGTTCAATCATGCGAAACGATCCTCATCC
TGTCTCTTGATCGATCTTTGCAAAAGCCTAGGCCTCCAAAAAAGCCTCCTCACTACTTCTGGAATAGCTC
AGAGGCCGAGGCGGCCTCGGCCTCTGCATAAATAAAAAAAATTAGTCAGCCATGGGGCGGAGAATGGGCG
GAACTGGGCGGAGTTAGGGGCGGGATGGGCGGAGTTAGGGGCGGGACTATGGTTGCTGACTAATTGAGAT
GCATGCTTTGCATACTTCTGCCTGCTGGGGAGCCTGGGGACTTTCCACACCTGGTTGCTGACTAATTGAG
ATGCATGCTTTGCATACTTCTGCCTGCTGGGGAGCCTGGGGACTTTCCACACCCTAACTGACACACATTC
CACAGCTGGTTCTTTCCGCCTCAGGACTCTTCCTTTTTCAATAAATCAATCTAAAGTATATATGAGTAAA
CTTGGTCTGACAGTTACCAATGCTTAATCAGTGAGGCACCTATCTCAGCGATCTGTCTATTTCGTTCATC
CATAGTTGCCTGACTCCCCGTCGTGTAGATAACTACGATACGGGAGGGCTTACCATCTGGCCCCAGTGCT
GCAATGATACCGCGAGACCCACGCTCACCGGCTCCAGATTTATCAGCAATAAACCAGCCAGCCGGAAGGG
CCGAGCGCAGAAGTGGTCCTGCAACTTTATCCGCCTCCATCCAGTCTATTAATTGTTGCCGGGAAGCTAG
AGTAAGTAGTTCGCCAGTTAATAGTTTGCGCAACGTTGTTGCCATTGCTACAGGCATCGTGGTGTCACGC
TCGTCGTTTGGTATGGCTTCATTCAGCTCCGGTTCCCAACGATCAAGGCGAGTTACATGATCCCCCATGT
TGTGCAAAAAAGCGGTTAGCTCCTTCGGTCCTCCGATCGTTGTCAGAAGTAAGTTGGCCGCAGTGTTATC
ACTCATGGTTATGGCAGCACTGCATAATTCTCTTACTGTCATGCCATCCGTAAGATGCTTTTCTGTGACT
GGTGAGTACTCAACCAAGTCATTCTGAGAATAGTGTATGCGGCGACCGAGTTGCTCTTGCCCGGCGTCAA
TACGGGATAATACCGCGCCACATAGCAGAACTTTAAAAGTGCTCATCATTGGAAAACGTTCTTCGGGGCG
AAAACTCTCAAGGATCTTACCGCTGTTGAGATCCAGTTCGATGTAACCCACTCGTGCACCCAACTGATCT
TCAGCATCTTTTACTTTCACCAGCGTTTCTGGGTGAGCAAAAACAGGAAGGCAAAATGCCGCAAAAAAGG
GAATAAGGGCGACACGGAAATGTTGAATACTCATACTCTTCCTTTTTCAATATTATTGAAGCATTTATCA
GGGTTATTGTCTCATGAGCGGATACATATTTGAATGTATTTAGAAAAATAAACAAATAGGGGTTCCGCGC
ACATTTCCCCGAAAAGTGCCACCTG
[124 nt withheld, positions 3946-4069]
C
[91 nt withheld, positions 4071-4161]
A
[49 nt withheld, positions 4163-4211]
CCTTTGACGTTGGAGTCCACGTTCTTT
[37 nt withheld, positions 4239-4275]
ACCCTATCTCGGTCTATTCTTTTGATTTATAAGGGATTTTGCCGATTTCGGCCTATTGGTTAAAAAATGA
GCTGATTTAACAAAAATTTAACGCGAATTTTAACAAAATATTAACGCTTACAATTTACGCGCGCGTTGAC
ATTGATTATTGACTAGTTATTAATAGTAATCAATTACGGGGTCATTAGTTCATAGCCCATATATGGAGTT
CCGCGTTACATAACTTACGGTAAATGGCCCGCCTGGCTGACCGCCCAACGACCCCCGCCCATTGACGTCA
ATAATGACGTATGTTCCCATAGTAACGCCAATAGGGACTTTCCATTGACGTCAATGGGTGGAGTATTTAC
GGTAAACTGCCCACTTGGCAGTACATCAAGTGTATCATATGCCAAGTACGCCCCCTATTGACGTCAATGA
CGGTAAATGGCCCGCCTGGCATTATGCCCAGTACATGACCTTATGGGACTTTCCTACTTGGCAGTACATC
TACGTATTAGTCATCGCTATTACCATGGTGATGCGGTTTTGGCAGTACATCAATGGGCGTGGATAGCGGT
TTGACTCACGGGGATTTCCAAGTCTCCACCCCATTGACGTCAATGGGAGTTTGTTTTGGCACCAAAATCA
ACGGGACTTTCCAAAATGTCGTAACAACTCCGCCCCATTGACGCAAATGGGCGGTAGGCGTGTACGGTGG
GAGGTCTATATAAGCAGAGCTCTCTGGCTAACTAGAGAACCCACTGCTTACTGGCTTATCGAAATTAATA
CGACTCACTATAGGGAGACCCAAGCTGGCTAGCGTTTAAACTTAAGCTTGGTACCGAGCTCGGATCCGCG
GCCGCCACCATGGCCTCTGGTGTGATGGTCTCCGATGATGTCATTAAAGTATTTAATGAAATGAAGGTGC
GCCATCAACTCTCCCCAGAAGACGCCAAAAAACGCAAGAAGGCAGTTGTCTTCTGTCTTAGCGACGACAA
GAAAACCATCATTTTGGAACCAGGAAAGGAGATCTTGCAAGGAGATATCGGTTGTAACGTTGAAGATCCC
TACAAGACCTTTGTGAAGATGCTGCCCCGGAATGACTGCCGTTATGCACTGTATGATGCACTCTACGAGA
CAAAGGAAACAAAGAAAGAGGATCTTGTTTTTGTGTTCTGGGCCCCTGAAGAAGCCTCACTTAAAAGTAA
AATGATCTACGCTAGCTCAAAAGATGCAATCAAGAAGAGATTACCAGGTATCAAACACGAGTGGCAAATA
AACACCTATGAAGATGTAAACGATCC
